Addgene plasmid #78647: pBW212J114-Amp32C
Purpose: pSB3K3 carrying J114-30hrpR-32hrpS-t-hrpL-30gfp-t
Depositing lab: Baojun Wang. Depositing organization: University of Edinburgh. Publication: Engineering modular and tunable genetic amplifiers for scaling transcriptional signals in cascaded gene networks. Wang B, Barahona M, Buck M. Nucleic Acids Res. 2014 Aug;42(14):9484-92. doi: 10.1093/nar/gku593. Epub 2014 Jul 16. PubMed 25030903.
Backbone
  Vector backbone: pSB3K3
  Backbone manufacturer: BioBrick vector, IGEM registry
  Vector type: Synthetic Biology
Growth in bacteria
  Bacterial resistance: Kanamycin, 50 μg/mL
  Growth temperature: 37°C
  Growth strain: DH5alpha
  Copy number: Low Copy
Gene/Insert
  Gene/Insert name: J114-30hrpR-32hrpS-t-hrpL-30gfp-t
  Species: Synthetic
  Promoter: see insert
  Cloning method: Unknown
  Sequencing primers: 5′ pBRforEco; 3′ RNAde-BB-2R
Terms and licenses: Academic/Nonprofit Terms; Industry Terms: Not Available to Industry
How to cite: pBW212J114-Amp32C was a gift from Baojun Wang (Addgene plasmid # 78647 ; http://n2t.net/addgene:78647 ; RRID:Addgene_78647)
