[The description below was written by a language model from this plasmid's Addgene catalogue record.]
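Description:
pBW212J114-Amp32C is a bacterial synthetic-biology plasmid built on the BioBrick vector pSB3K3 from the iGEM registry. It is propagated in E. coli (DH5alpha is the recorded strain) as a low-copy plasmid under kanamycin selection. pSB3K3 is generally known as a p15A-origin BioBrick backbone, although the record does not list the origin, and no feature table is available to confirm individual elements or their positions.

The synthetic insert is named J114-30hrpR-32hrpS-t-hrpL-30gfp-t, which reads as a two-module transcriptional amplifier circuit. The promoter field only refers back to the insert name. "J114" most likely denotes a constitutive promoter of the Anderson J231xx BioBrick family, but the record does not spell this out. This input promoter drives hrpR and hrpS, each preceded by its own ribosome binding site ("30" and "32", probably the registry RBS parts B0030 and B0032), followed by a terminator. HrpR and HrpS are enhancer-binding proteins from the Pseudomonas syringae hrp regulatory system. Together they form a complex that activates the sigma-54-dependent hrpL promoter. In the second module, the hrpL promoter drives gfp behind a "30" RBS and a second terminator, so fluorescence reports the amplified output.

The associated publication concerns modular, tunable genetic amplifiers for scaling transcriptional signals in cascaded gene networks. The construct therefore appears to be one amplifier variant, defined by its RBS combination, placed under a fixed input promoter so that its gain can be characterised through GFP expression.
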