>Addgene plasmid #78647 | pBW212J114-Amp32C | depositor partial sequence | sequence record 146766 | backbone
TACTAGTAGCGGCCGCTGCAGTCCGGCAAAAAAACGGGCAAGGTGTCACCACCCTGCCCTTTTTCTTTAA
AACCGAAAAGATTACTTCGCGTTATGCAGGCTTCCTCGCTCACTGACTCGCTGCGCTCGGTCGTTCGGCT
GCGGCGAGCGGTATCAGCTCACTCAAAGGCGGTAATCTCGAGTCCCGTCAAGTCAGCGTAATGCTCTGCC
AGTGTTACAACCAATTAACCAATTCTGATTAGAAAAACTCATCGAGCATCAAATGAAACTGCAATTTATT
CATATCAGGATTATCAATACCATATTTTTGAAAAAGCCGTTTCTGTAATGAAGGAGAAAACTCACCGAGG
CAGTTCCATAGGATGGCAAGATCCTGGTATCGGTCTGCGATTCCGACTCGTCCAACATCAATACAACCTA
TTAATTTCCCCTCGTCAAAAATAAGGTTATCAAGTGAGAAATCACCATGAGTGACGACTGAATCCGGTGA
GAATGGCAAAAGCTTATGCATTTCTTTCCAGACTTGTTCAACAGGCCAGCCATTACGCTCGTCATCAAAA
TCACTCGCATCAACCAAACCGTTATTCATTCGTGATTGCGCCTGAGCGAGACGAAATACGCGATCGCTGT
TAAAAGGACAATTACAAACAGGAATCGAATGCAACCGGCGCAGGAACACTGCCAGCGCATCAACAATATT
TTCACCTGAATCAGGATATTCTTCTAATACCTGGAATGCTGTTTTCCCGGGGATCGCAGTGGTGAGTAAC
CATGCATCATCAGGAGTACGGATAAAATGCTTGATGGTCGGAAGAGGCATAAATTCCGTCAGCCAGTTTA
GTCTGACCATCTCATCTGTAACATCATTGGCAACGCTACCTTTGCCATGTTTCAGAAACAACTCTGGCGC
ATCGGGCTTCCCATACAATCGATAGATTGTCGCACCTGATTGCCCGACATTATCGCGAGCCCATTTATAC
CCATATAAATCAGCATCCATGTTGGAATTTAATCGCGGCCTCGAGCAAGACGTTTCCCGTTGAATATGGC
TCATAACACCCCTTGTATTACTGTTTATGTAAGCAGACAGTTTTATTGTTCATGATGATATATTTTTATC
TTGTGCAATGTAACATCAGAGATTTTGAGACACAACGTGGCTTTGTTGAATAAATCGAACTTTTGCTGAG
TTGAAGGATCAGATCACGCATCTTCCCGACAACGCAGACCGTTCCGTGGCAAAGCAAAAGTTCAAAATCA
CCAACTGGTCCACCTACAACAAAGCTCTCATCAACCGTGGCTCCCTCACTTTCTGGCTGGATGATGGGGC
GATTCAGGCCTGGTATGAGTCAGCAACACCTTCTTCACGAGGCAGACCTCAGCGCTAGCGGAGTGTATAC
TGGCTTACTATGTTGGCACTGATGAGGGTGTCAGTGAAGTGCTTCATGTGGCAGGAGAAAAAAGGCTGCA
CCGGTGCGTCAGCAGAATATGTGATACAGGATATATTCCGCTTCCTCGCTCACTGACTCGCTACGCTCGG
TCGTTCGACTGCGGCGAGCGGAAATGGCTTACGAACGGGGCGGAGATTTCCTGGAAGATGCCAGGAAGAT
ACTTAACAGGGAAGTGAGAGGGCCGCGGCAAAGCCGTTTTTCCATAGGCTCCGCCCCCCTGACAAGCATC
ACGAAATCTGACGCTCAAATCAGTGGTGGCGAAACCCGACAGGACTATAAAGATACCAGGCGTTTCCCCT
GGCGGCTCCCTCGTGCGCTCTCCTGTTCCTGCCTTTCGGTTTACCGGTGTCATTCCGCTGTTATGGCCGC
GTTTGTCTCATTCCACGCCTGACACTCAGTTCCGGGTAGGCAGTTCGCTCCAAGCTGGACTGTATGCACG
AACCCCCCGTTCAGTCCGACCGCTGCGCCTTATCCGGTAACTATCGTCTTGAGTCCAACCCGGAAAGACA
TGCAAAAGCACCACTGGCAGCAGCCACTGGTAATTGATTTAGAGGAGTTAGTCTTGAAGTCATGCGCCGG
TTAAGGCTAAACTGAAAGGACAAGTTTTGGTGACTGCGCTCCTCCAAGCCAGTTACCTCGGTTCAAAGAG
TTGGTAGCTCAGAGAACCTTCGAAAAACCGCCCTGCAAGGCGGTTTTTTCGTTTTCAGAGCAAGAGATTA
CGCGCAGACCAAAACGATCTCAAGAAGATCATCTTATTAAGGGGTCTGACGCTCAGTGGAACGAAAACTC
ACGTTAAGGGATTTTGGTCATGAGATTATCAAAAAGGATCTTCACCTAGATCCTTTTAAATTAAAAATGA
AGTTTTAAATCAATCTAAAGTATATATGAGTAAACTTGGTCTGACAGTTACCAATGCTTAATCAGTGAGG
CACCTATCTCAGCGATCTGTCTATTTCGTTCATCCATAGTTGCCTGACTCCCCGTCGTGTAGATAACTAC
GATACGGGAGGGCTTACCATCTGGCCCCAGTGCTGCAATGATACCGCGAGACCCACGCTCACCGGCTCCA
GATTTATCAGCAATAAACCAGCCAGCCGGAAGGGCCGAGCGCAGAAGTGGTCCTGCAACTTTATCCGCCT
CCATCCAGTCTATTCCATGGTGCCACCTGACGTCTAAGAAACCATTATTATCATGACATTAACCTATAAA
AATAGGCGTATCACGAGGCAGAATTTCAGATAAAAAAAATCCTTAGCTTTCGCTAAGGATGATTTCTGGA
ATTCGCGGCCGCTTCTAGAG
