>Addgene plasmid #78647 | pBW212J114-Amp32C | depositor partial sequence | sequence record 146767 | gfp
ATGCGTAAAGGAGAAGAACTTTTCACTGGAGTTGTCCCAATTCTTGTTGAATTAGATGGTGATGTTAATG
GGCACAAATTTTCTGTCAGTGGAGAGGGTGAAGGTGATGCAACATACGGAAAACTTACCCTTAAATTTAT
TTGCACTACTGGAAAACTACCTGTTCCATGGCCAACACTTGTCACTACTTTCGGTTATGGTGTTCAATGC
TTTGCGAGATACCCAGATCATATGAAACAGCATGACTTTTTCAAGAGTGCCATGCCCGAAGGTTATGTAC
AGGAAAGAACTATATTTTTCAAAGATGACGGGAACTACAAGACACGTGCTGAAGTCAAGTTTGAAGGTGA
TACCCTTGTTAATAGAATCGAGTTAAAAGGTATTGATTTTAAAGAAGATGGAAACATTCTTGGACACAAA
TTGGAATACAACTATAACTCACACAATGTATACATCATGGCAGACAAACAAAAGAATGGAATCAAAGTTA
ACTTCAAAATTAGACACAACATTGAAGATGGAAGCGTTCAACTAGCAGACCATTATCAACAAAATACTCC
AATTGGCGATGGCCCTGTCCTTTTACCAGACAACCATTACCTGTCCACACAATCTGCCCTTTCGAAAGAT
CCCAACGAAAAGAGAGACCACATGGTCCTTCTTGAGTTTGTAACAGCTGCTGGGATTACACATGGCATGG
ATGAACTATACAAATAATAA
