>Addgene plasmid #78647 | pBW212J114-Amp32C | addgene partial sequence | sequence record 154152 | GFPfusionREV 5'-CTCCACTGACAGAAAATTTG-3'
ACTCCAGTGAAAAGTTCTTCTCCTTTACGCATCTAGTATTTCTCCTCTTTAATCTCTAGTAGTACAAGCC
CTATAGCGATAACCATGCCAGCTTAAAAATAGAAATAACTGATTGATTTATAAAGATATTTTAAAATGTG
AAATTCTTTGTAATACAAAACTTTGCGCAAACCGTTTTTTGCCACAACAGCTTTTGGCACAAAAACATCG
GTCAGCTTCGCAAGGGAACTGATCCGGGACCGTGACCCACTCAGCGGACATAATCCGGCCTCTAGTATAT
AAACGCAGAAAGGCCCACCCGAAGGTGAGCCAGTGTGACTCTAGTAGAGAGCGTTCACCGACAAACAACA
GATAAAACGAAAGGCCCAGTCTTTCGACTGAGCCTTTCGTTTTATTTGATGCCTGGTTATTAGATCTGCA
ATTCTTTGATGCGTCGATAGAGCGTACGGCGTGGCACGTCCAGTTCCAGGCTTACCGAATCCACACAATT
GTCGTGGCGCTTGAGCGACTCCTGAATCAGGGCTTTTTCGATCACTCGCAATTGCGATTTGAGCCCACAG
GCCAAGTGCTCTTCGCCCTGCGGCTCGGCGCCCAGCAAGGGGAAACCCAGCACATGGCGTTTGGCTGCCG
CCTTGAGCTCACGGATATTGCCGGGCCAGTCGTGGCCCAGCAGCACTTTGTGCAGCAGTGGGCAAACATC
GGGAACGGGAACACCGAGCTCCCTCGCGGCGGCGGCCGTAAAACGTGTGAACAGGGGAACTATGCGATCA
GACTGGTTACGTAGCGGAGGAAGCTTGAGTGTCAGGACGTTCAGGCGAAAATACAGATCGCGACGAAACT
GCCCCC
