>Addgene plasmid #78647 | pBW212J114-Amp32C | addgene partial sequence | sequence record 154153 | MoCloR 5'-gccacctgacgtctaagaaacc-3'
AAAATAGGCGTATCACGAGGCAGAATTTCAGATAAAAAAAATCCTTAGCTTTCGCTAAGGATGATTTCTG
GAATTCGCGGCCGCTTCTAGAGTTTATGGCTAGCTCAGTCCTAGGTACAATGCTAGCTACTAGAGATTAA
AGAGGAGAAATACTAGATGAGTACAGGCATCGATAAGGACGTCCGAGAGTGTTGGGGCGTAACTGCATTA
TCAGCGGGTCATCAAATTGCAATGAATAGCGCGTTTCTGGATATGGACTTGCTGTTGTGCGGGGAAACCG
GCACCGGCAAGGACACACTGGCCAACCGCATTCACGAGTTGTCCAGCAGGTCGGGACCCTTTGTGGGCAT
GAACTGCGCCGCCATTCCCGAGTCGCTGGCAGAGAGCCAGTTATTCGGTGTGGTCAACGGTGCATTCACC
GGCGTATGCCGGGCTCGCGAGGGCTACATAGAGGCCTCCAGTGGTGGCACCTTGTACCTGGATGAAATCG
ACAGCATGCCGTTGAGCCTGCAAGCCAAACTGCTGCGTGTGTTGGAGAGTCGAGGTATCGAGCGTCTGGG
CTCGACCGAATTTATCCCGGTGGATCTGCGGATCATTGCCTCGGCCCAGCGGCCACTGGATGAACTGGTG
GAACAAGGACTTTTCCGTCGCGACCTGTTTTTTCGGCTCAACGTGCTGACGCTTCACTTGCCAGCCTTGC
GCAAACGTCGTGAACAGATCCTGCCATTGTTCGACCAGTTCACCCAGGGTATCGCTGCCGAGTTCGGACG
TCCCGCTCCTGCGCTGGACAGCGGGCGTGTGCAGCTGCTGCTCAGCCACGACTGGCCGGGCAACATCCGC
GAATTGAAGTCTGCGGCCAAGCGCTTCGTACTCGGCTTCCCC
